Addgene plasmid #90814: NXT1 A5.3 gRNA
Purpose: 3rd generation lentiviral gRNA plasmid targeting human NXT1
Depositing lab: Iain Cheeseman. Depositing organization: Whitehead Institute for Biomedical Research. Publication: Large-Scale Analysis of CRISPR/Cas9 Cell-Cycle Knockouts Reveals the Diversity of p53-Dependent Responses to Cell-Cycle Defects. McKinley KL, Cheeseman IM. Dev Cell. 2017 Feb 27;40(4):405-420.e2. doi: 10.1016/j.devcel.2017.01.012. Epub 2017 Feb 16. PubMed 28216383.
Backbone
  Vector backbone: pLenti-sgRNA
  Backbone manufacturer: Eric Lander & David Sabatini labs (Addgene plasmid #71409)
  Backbone size w/o insert (bp): 9151
  Vector type: Lentiviral, CRISPR
  Selectable markers: Puromycin
Growth in bacteria
  Bacterial resistance: Ampicillin, 100 μg/mL
  Growth temperature: 37°C
  Growth strain: NEB Stable
  Copy number: Unknown
Gene/Insert
  Gene/Insert name: NXT1 (Guide Designation A5.3) (alt name: pKMKO series)
  gRNA/shRNA sequence: CACCgCAAACGCCGCCGCTTATCCA
  Species: H. sapiens (human)
  Promoter: U6
  Cloning method: Restriction Enzyme; 5′ cloning site BsmBI (destroyed during cloning); 3′ cloning site BsmBI (destroyed during cloning)
  Sequencing primers: 5′ hU6-F (5'-GAGGGCCTATTTCCCATGATT-3'); 3′ EF1a-R (5'-CACGGCGACTACTGCACTTA-3')
Terms and licenses: Academic/Nonprofit Terms; Industry Terms: Not Available to Industry
Depositor comments: Please note that gRNA target sequence listed is not strictly the 20nt spacer sequence, but also contains the 5' BsmBI overhang. For more information about knockout human cell lines generated using this plasmid, please see http://cellcycleknockouts.wi.mit.edu/ .
How to cite: NXT1 A5.3 gRNA was a gift from Iain Cheeseman (Addgene plasmid # 90814 ; http://n2t.net/addgene:90814 ; RRID:Addgene_90814)
