[The description below was written by a language model from this plasmid's Addgene catalogue record and pLannotate feature annotations shown in this document.]
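Description:
NXT1 A5.3 gRNA is a third-generation lentiviral CRISPR guide plasmid built on the pLenti-sgRNA backbone and carrying a single guide RNA directed against human NXT1. It is propagated in E. coli through a high-copy ColE1/pUC-type origin with ampicillin selection (AmpR/β-lactamase). It also retains an f1 origin, an SV40 origin and remnants of a lac/lacZα cloning region flanked by T3 and T7 promoters. The guide oligonucleotides were inserted between two BsmBI sites that were destroyed during cloning. The depositor notes that the listed guide sequence includes the 5′ BsmBI overhang as well as the spacer itself. The catalogue gives a backbone size of 9,151 bp without insert, whereas the sequenced record is 7,302 nt; the record does not explain the difference.

The viral cassette begins with an RSV promoter fused to a truncated HIV-1 5′ LTR, which makes genomic RNA production Tat-independent. This is followed by the Ψ packaging signal with a gag fragment and the Rev response element for nuclear export of the unspliced transcript. A human U6 RNA polymerase III promoter drives the NXT1 spacer joined to the S. pyogenes Cas9 scaffold (annotated as a tracrRNA fragment). Downstream lie a cPPT/CTS element and an EF-1α core promoter expressing puromycin N-acetyltransferase for selection of transduced cells, then a WPRE to boost transcript expression. A self-inactivating ΔU3 3′ LTR and an SV40 polyadenylation signal close the cassette. No Cas9 is encoded, so the nuclease must be supplied separately in the target cells. The plasmid belongs to a guide series used for a large-scale Cas9 knockout analysis of cell-cycle genes in human cell lines.
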