Features (pLannotate 1.2.2; 27 found; start..end, strand, type, name):
     13..105     +  CDS            lacI (fragment): lac repressor; lacI; The lac repressor binds to the lac operator to inhibit transcription in E. coli. This inhibition can be relieved by adding lactose or isopropyl-β-D-thiogalactopyranoside (IPTG).
    118..139     +  protein_bind   CAP binding site: CAP binding activates transcription in the presence of cAMP. E. coli catabolite activator protein
    154..184     +  promoter       lac promoter: promoter for the E. coli lac operon
    192..208     +  protein_bind   lac operator: The lac repressor binds to the lac operator to inhibit transcription in E. coli. This inhibition can be relieved by adding lactose or isopropyl-β-D-thiogalactopyranoside (IPTG). lac repressor encoded by lacI
    253..271     +  promoter       T3 promoter: promoter for bacteriophage T3 RNA polymerase
    299..525     +  promoter       RSV promoter: Rous sarcoma virus enhancer/promoter
    526..706     +  LTR            5' LTR (truncated): truncated 5' long terminal repeat (LTR) from HIV-1
    753..878     +  misc_feature   HIV-1 Ψ: packaging signal of human immunodeficiency virus type 1
    862..1225    +  CDS            HIV-1 gag (fragment): gag protein from human immunodeficiency virus 1; gag
   1371..1604    +  misc_feature   RRE: The Rev response element (RRE) of HIV-1 allows for Rev-dependent mRNA export from the nucleus to the cytoplasm.
   1981..2007    +  CDS            Rev (fragment): human immunodeficiency virus 1 (HIV-1) Rev protein; rev; enhances nuclear export of unspliced and incompletely spliced viral mRNAs
   2011..2251    +  promoter       U6 promoter: RNA polymerase III promoter for human U6 snRNA
   2299..2366    +  misc_RNA       tracrRNA (fragment): trans-activating CRISPR RNA for the Streptococcus pyogenes CRISPR/Cas9 system
   2415..2532    +  misc_feature   cPPT/CTS: central polypurine tract and central termination sequence of HIV-1
   2601..2812    +  promoter       EF-1α core promoter: core promoter for human elongation factor EF-1α
   2838..3437    +  CDS            PuroR (fragment): puromycin N-acetyltransferase; pac from Streptomyces; confers resistance to puromycin
   3453..4041    +  misc_feature   WPRE: woodchuck hepatitis virus posttranscriptional regulatory element
   4092..4111    +  misc_feature   cPPT/CTS (fragment): central polypurine tract and central termination sequence of HIV-1
   4113..4346    +  LTR            3' LTR (ΔU3): self-inactivating 3' long terminal repeat (LTR) from HIV-1
   4424..4545    +  polyA_signal   SV40 poly(A) signal: SV40 polyadenylation signal
   4585..4720    +  rep_origin     SV40 ori: SV40 origin of replication
   4741..4759    -  promoter       T7 promoter: promoter for bacteriophage T7 RNA polymerase
   4767..4922    +  CDS            lacZα (fragment): LacZα fragment of β-galactosidase; lacZ fragment
   4927..5355    +  rep_origin     f1 ori (sequence partly withheld): f1 bacteriophage origin of replication; arrow indicates direction of (+) strand synthesis
   5408..5512    +  promoter       AmpR promoter: bla
   5513..6373    +  CDS            AmpR: β-lactamase; bla; confers resistance to ampicillin, carbenicillin, and related antibiotics
   6544..7132    +  rep_origin     ori: high-copy-number ColE1/pMB1/pBR322/pUC origin of replication
>Addgene plasmid #90814 | NXT1 A5.3 gRNA | addgene full sequence | sequence record 183873 | Addgene NGS Result
GGAAGCGGAAGAGCGCCCAATACGCAAACCGCCTCTCCCCGCGCGTTGGCCGATTCATTAATGCAGCTGG
CACGACAGGTTTCCCGACTGGAAAGCGGGCAGTGAGCGCAACGCAATTAATGTGAGTTAGCTCACTCATT
AGGCACCCCAGGCTTTACACTTTATGCTTCCGGCTCGTATGTTGTGTGGAATTGTGAGCGGATAACAATT
TCACACAGGAAACAGCTATGACCATGATTACGCCAAGCGCGCAATTAACCCTCACTAAAGGGAACAAAAG
CTGGAGCTGCAAGCTTAATGTAGTCTTATGCAATACTCTTGTAGTCTTGCAACATGGTAACGATGAGTTA
GCAACATGCCTTACAAGGAGAGAAAAAGCACCGTGCATGCCGATTGGTGGAAGTAAGGTGGTACGATCGT
GCCTTATTAGGAAGGCAACAGACGGGTCTGACATGGATTGGACGAACCACTGAATTGCCGCATTGCAGAG
ATATTGTATTTAAGTGCCTAGCTCGATACATAAACGGGTCTCTCTGGTTAGACCAGATCTGAGCCTGGGA
GCTCTCTGGCTAACTAGGGAACCCACTGCTTAAGCCTCAATAAAGCTTGCCTTGAGTGCTTCAAGTAGTG
TGTGCCCGTCTGTTGTGTGACTCTGGTAACTAGAGATCCCTCAGACCCTTTTAGTCAGTGTGGAAAATCT
CTAGCAGTGGCGCCCGAACAGGGACTTGAAAGCGAAAGGGAAACCAGAGGAGCTCTCTCGACGCAGGACT
CGGCTTGCTGAAGCGCGCACGGCAAGAGGCGAGGGGCGGCGACTGGTGAGTACGCCAAAAATTTTGACTA
GCGGAGGCTAGAAGGAGAGAGATGGGTGCGAGAGCGTCAGTATTAAGCGGGGGAGAATTAGATCGCGATG
GGAAAAAATTCGGTTAAGGCCAGGGGGAAAGAAAAAATATAAATTAAAACATATAGTATGGGCAAGCAGG
GAGCTAGAACGATTCGCAGTTAATCCTGGCCTGTTAGAAACATCAGAAGGCTGTAGACAAATACTGGGAC
AGCTACAACCATCCCTTCAGACAGGATCAGAAGAACTTAGATCATTATATAATACAGTAGCAACCCTCTA
TTGTGTGCATCAAAGGATAGAGATAAAAGACACCAAGGAAGCTTTAGACAAGATAGAGGAAGAGCAAAAC
AAAAGTAAGACCACCGCACAGCAAGCGGCCGCTGATCTTCAGACCTGGAGGAGGAGATATGAGGGACAAT
TGGAGAAGTGAATTATATAAATATAAAGTAGTAAAAATTGAACCATTAGGAGTAGCACCCACCAAGGCAA
AGAGAAGAGTGGTGCAGAGAGAAAAAAGAGCAGTGGGAATAGGAGCTTTGTTCCTTGGGTTCTTGGGAGC
AGCAGGAAGCACTATGGGCGCAGCGTCAATGACGCTGACGGTACAGGCCAGACAATTATTGTCTGGTATA
GTGCAGCAGCAGAACAATTTGCTGAGGGCTATTGAGGCGCAACAGCATCTGTTGCAACTCACAGTCTGGG
GCATCAAGCAGCTCCAGGCAAGAATCCTGGCTGTGGAAAGATACCTAAAGGATCAACAGCTCCTGGGGAT
TTGGGGTTGCTCTGGAAAACTCATTTGCACCACTGCTGTGCCTTGGAATGCTAGTTGGAGTAATAAATCT
CTGGAACAGATTTGGAATCACACGACCTGGATGGAGTGGGACAGAGAAATTAACAATTACACAAGCTTAA
TACACTCCTTAATTGAAGAATCGCAAAACCAGCAAGAAAAGAATGAACAAGAATTATTGGAATTAGATAA
ATGGGCAAGTTTGTGGAATTGGTTTAACATAACAAATTGGCTGTGGTATATAAAATTATTCATAATGATA
GTAGGAGGCTTGGTAGGTTTAAGAATAGTTTTTGCTGTACTTTCTATAGTGAATAGAGTTAGGCAGGGAT
ATTCACCATTATCGTTTCAGACCCACCTCCCAACCCCGAGGGGACCCAGAGAGGGCCTATTTCCCATGAT
TCCTTCATATTTGCATATACGATACAAGGCTGTTAGAGAGATAATTAGAATTAATTTGACTGTAAACACA
AAGATATTAGTACAAAATACGTGACGTAGAAAGTAATAATTTCTTGGGTAGTTTGCAGTTTTAAAATTAT
GTTTTAAAATGGACTATCATATGCTTACCGTAACTTGAAAGTATTTCGATTTCTTGGCTTTATATATCTT
GTGGAAAGGACGAAACACCGCAAACGCCGCCGCTTATCCAGTTTAAGAGCTATGCTGGAAACAGCATAGC
AAGTTTAAATAAGGCTAGTCCGTTATCAACTTGAAAAAGTGGCACCGAGTCGGTGCTTTTTTTGAATTCT
AGATCTTGAGACAAATGGCAGTATTCATCCACAATTTTAAAAGAAAAGGGGGGATTGGGGGGTACAGTGC
AGGGGAAAGAATAGTAGACATAATAGCAACAGACATACAAACTAAAGAATTACAAAAACAAATTACAAAA
ATTCAAAATTTTCGGGTTTATTACAGGGACAGCAGAGATCCACTTTGGCGCCGGCTCGAGTGGCTCCGGT
GCCCGTCAGTGGGCAGAGCGCACATCGCCCACAGTCCCCGAGAAGTTGGGGGGAGGGGTCGGCAATTGAA
CCGGTGCCTAGAGAAGGTGGCGCGGGGTAAACTGGGAAAGTGATGTCGTGTACTGGCTCCGCCTTTTTCC
CGAGGGTGGGGGAGAACCGTATATAAGTGCAGTAGTCGCCGTGAACGTTCTTTTTCGCAACGGGTTTGCC
GCCAGAACACAGGTGTCGTGACGCGGGATCCGCCACCATGACCGAGTACAAGCCCACGGTGCGCCTCGCC
ACCCGCGACGACGTCCCCAGGGCCGTACGCACCCTCGCCGCCGCGTTCGCCGACTACCCCGCCACGCGCC
ACACCGTCGATCCGGACCGCCACATCGAGCGGGTCACCGAGCTGCAAGAACTCTTCCTCACGCGCGTCGG
GCTCGACATCGGCAAGGTGTGGGTCGCGGACGACGGCGCCGCGGTGGCGGTCTGGACCACGCCGGAGAGC
GTCGAAGCGGGGGCGGTGTTCGCCGAGATCGGCCCGCGCATGGCCGAGTTGAGCGGTTCCCGGCTGGCCG
CGCAGCAACAGATGGAAGGCCTCCTGGCGCCGCACCGGCCCAAGGAGCCCGCGTGGTTCCTGGCCACCGT
CGGAGTCTCGCCCGACCACCAGGGCAAGGGTCTGGGCAGCGCCGTCGTGCTCCCCGGAGTGGAGGCGGCC
GAGCGCGCCGGGGTGCCCGCCTTCCTGGAGACCTCCGCGCCCCGCAACCTCCCCTTCTACGAGCGGCTCG
GCTTCACCGTCACCGCCGACGTCGAGGTGCCCGAAGGACCGCGCACCTGGTGCATGACCCGCAAGCCCGG
TGCCTGAACGCGTTAAGTCGACAATCAACCTCTGGATTACAAAATTTGTGAAAGATTGACTGGTATTCTT
AACTATGTTGCTCCTTTTACGCTATGTGGATACGCTGCTTTAATGCCTTTGTATCATGCTATTGCTTCCC
GTATGGCTTTCATTTTCTCCTCCTTGTATAAATCCTGGTTGCTGTCTCTTTATGAGGAGTTGTGGCCCGT
TGTCAGGCAACGTGGCGTGGTGTGCACTGTGTTTGCTGACGCAACCCCCACTGGTTGGGGCATTGCCACC
ACCTGTCAGCTCCTTTCCGGGACTTTCGCTTTCCCCCTCCCTATTGCCACGGCGGAACTCATCGCCGCCT
GCCTTGCCCGCTGCTGGACAGGGGCTCGGCTGTTGGGCACTGACAATTCCGTGGTGTTGTCGGGGAAATC
ATCGTCCTTTCCTTGGCTGCTCGCCTGTGTTGCCACCTGGATTCTGCGCGGGACGTCCTTCTGCTACGTC
CCTTCGGCCCTCAATCCAGCGGACCTTCCTTCCCGCGGCCTGCTGCCGGCTCTGCGGCCTCTTCCGCGTC
TTCGCCTTCGCCCTCAGACGAGTCGGATCTCCCTTTGGGCCGCCTCCCCGCGTCGACTTTAAGACCAATG
ACTTACAAGGCAGCTGTAGATCTTAGCCACTTTTTAAAAGAAAAGGGGGGACTGGAAGGGCTAATTCACT
CCCAACGAAGACAAGATCTGCTTTTTGCTTGTACTGGGTCTCTCTGGTTAGACCAGATCTGAGCCTGGGA
GCTCTCTGGCTAACTAGGGAACCCACTGCTTAAGCCTCAATAAAGCTTGCCTTGAGTGCTTCAAGTAGTG
TGTGCCCGTCTGTTGTGTGACTCTGGTAACTAGAGATCCCTCAGACCCTTTTAGTCAGTGTGGAAAATCT
CTAGCAGTACGTATAGTAGTTCATGTCATCTTATTATTCAGTATTTATAACTTGCAAAGAAATGAATATC
AGAGAGTGAGAGGAACTTGTTTATTGCAGCTTATAATGGTTACAAATAAAGCAATAGCATCACAAATTTC
ACAAATAAAGCATTTTTTTCACTGCATTCTAGTTGTGGTTTGTCCAAACTCATCAATGTATCTTATCATG
TCTGGCTCTAGCTATCCCGCCCCTAACTCCGCCCATCCCGCCCCTAACTCCGCCCAGTTCCGCCCATTCT
CCGCCCCATGGCTGACTAATTTTTTTTATTTATGCAGAGGCCGAGGCCGCCTCGGCCTCTGAGCTATTCC
AGAAGTAGTGAGGAGGCTTTTTTGGAGGCCTAGGGACGTACCCAATTCGCCCTATAGTGAGTCGTATTAC
GCGCGCTCACTGGCCGTCGTTTTACAACGTCGTGACTGGGAAAACCCTGGCGTTACCCAACTTAATCGCC
TTGCAGCACATCCCCCTTTCGCCAGCTGGCGTAATAGCGAAGAGGCCCGCACCGATCGCCCTTCCCAACA
GTTGCGCAGCCTGAATGGCGAATGGG
[124 nt withheld, positions 4927-5050]
C
[91 nt withheld, positions 5052-5142]
A
[49 nt withheld, positions 5144-5192]
CCTTTGACGTTGGAGTCCACGTTCTTT
[37 nt withheld, positions 5220-5256]
ACCCTATCTCGGTCTATTCTTTTGATTTATAAGGGATTTTGCCGATTTCGGCCTATTGGTTAAAAAATGA
GCTGATTTAACAAAAATTTAACGCGAATTTTAACAAAATATTAACGCTTACAATTTAGGTGGCACTTTTC
GGGGAAATGTGCGCGGAACCCCTATTTGTTTATTTTTCTAAATACATTCAAATATGTATCCGCTCATGAG
ACAATAACCCTGATAAATGCTTCAATAATATTGAAAAAGGAAGAGTATGAGTATTCAACATTTCCGTGTC
GCCCTTATTCCCTTTTTTGCGGCATTTTGCCTTCCTGTTTTTGCTCACCCAGAAACGCTGGTGAAAGTAA
AAGATGCTGAAGATCAGTTGGGTGCACGAGTGGGTTACATCGAACTGGATCTCAACAGCGGTAAGATCCT
TGAGAGTTTTCGCCCCGAAGAACGTTTTCCAATGATGAGCACTTTTAAAGTTCTGCTATGTGGCGCGGTA
TTATCCCGTATTGACGCCGGGCAAGAGCAACTCGGTCGCCGCATACACTATTCTCAGAATGACTTGGTTG
AGTACTCACCAGTCACAGAAAAGCATCTTACGGATGGCATGACAGTAAGAGAATTATGCAGTGCTGCCAT
AACCATGAGTGATAACACTGCGGCCAACTTACTTCTGACAACGATCGGAGGACCGAAGGAGCTAACCGCT
TTTTTGCACAACATGGGGGATCATGTAACTCGCCTTGATCGTTGGGAACCGGAGCTGAATGAAGCCATAC
CAAACGACGAGCGTGACACCACGATGCCTGTAGCAATGGCAACAACGTTGCGCAAACTATTAACTGGCGA
ACTACTTACTCTAGCTTCCCGGCAACAATTAATAGACTGGATGGAGGCGGATAAAGTTGCAGGACCACTT
CTGCGCTCGGCCCTTCCGGCTGGCTGGTTTATTGCTGATAAATCTGGAGCCGGTGAGCGTGGGTCTCGCG
GTATCATTGCAGCACTGGGGCCAGATGGTAAGCCCTCCCGTATCGTAGTTATCTACACGACGGGGAGTCA
GGCAACTATGGATGAACGAAATAGACAGATCGCTGAGATAGGTGCCTCACTGATTAAGCATTGGTAACTG
TCAGACCAAGTTTACTCATATATACTTTAGATTGATTTAAAACTTCATTTTTAATTTAAAAGGATCTAGG
TGAAGATCCTTTTTGATAATCTCATGACCAAAATCCCTTAACGTGAGTTTTCGTTCCACTGAGCGTCAGA
CCCCGTAGAAAAGATCAAAGGATCTTCTTGAGATCCTTTTTTTCTGCGCGTAATCTGCTGCTTGCAAACA
AAAAAACCACCGCTACCAGCGGTGGTTTGTTTGCCGGATCAAGAGCTACCAACTCTTTTTCCGAAGGTAA
CTGGCTTCAGCAGAGCGCAGATACCAAATACTGTTCTTCTAGTGTAGCCGTAGTTAGGCCACCACTTCAA
GAACTCTGTAGCACCGCCTACATACCTCGCTCTGCTAATCCTGTTACCAGTGGCTGCTGCCAGTGGCGAT
AAGTCGTGTCTTACCGGGTTGGACTCAAGACGATAGTTACCGGATAAGGCGCAGCGGTCGGGCTGAACGG
GGGGTTCGTGCACACAGCCCAGCTTGGAGCGAACGACCTACACCGAACTGAGATACCTACAGCGTGAGCT
ATGAGAAAGCGCCACGCTTCCCGAAGGGAGAAAGGCGGACAGGTATCCGGTAAGCGGCAGGGTCGGAACA
GGAGAGCGCACGAGGGAGCTTCCAGGGGGAAACGCCTGGTATCTTTATAGTCCTGTCGGGTTTCGCCACC
TCTGACTTGAGCGTCGATTTTTGTGATGCTCGTCAGGGGGGCGGAGCCTATGGAAAAACGCCAGCAACGC
GGCCTTTTTACGGTTCCTGGCCTTTTGCTGGCCTTTTGCTCACATGTTCTTTCCTGCGTTATCCCCTGAT
TCTGTGGATAACCGTATTACCGCCTTTGAGTGAGCTGATACCGCTCGCCGCAGCCGAACGACCGAGCGCA
GCGAGTCAGTGAGCGA
